Addgene plasmid #159556: R989-X29-636: His6-MBP-tev-G-Hs.KRAS4b(1-188) G12V
Purpose: Baculovirus protein expression of His6-MBP-tev-G-Hs.KRAS4b(1-188) G12V
Depositing lab: Dominic Esposito. Depositing organization: National Cancer Institute (NCI). Publication: Farnesylated and methylated KRAS4b: high yield production of protein suitable for biophysical studies of prenylated protein-lipid interactions. Gillette WK, Esposito D, Abreu Blanco M, Alexander P, Bindu L, Bittner C, Chertov O, Frank PH, Grose C, Jones JE, Meng Z, Perkins S, Van Q, Ghirlando R, Fivash M, Nissley DV, McCormick F, Holderfield M, Stephen AG. Sci Rep. 2015 Nov 2;5:15916. doi: 10.1038/srep15916. PubMed 26522388.
Backbone
  Vector backbone: pDest-636
  Vector type: Insect Expression
Growth in bacteria
  Bacterial resistance: Ampicillin, 100 μg/mL
  Growth temperature: 37°C
  Growth strain: DH5alpha
  Copy number: High Copy
Gene/Insert
  Gene/Insert name: His6-MBP-tev-G-Hs.KRAS4b(1-188) G12V
  Species: H. sapiens (human)
  Mutation: G12V
  Entrez Gene: KRAS (a.k.a. 'C-K-RAS, C-K-RAS, CFC2, K-RAS2A, K-RAS2B, K-RAS4A, K-RAS4B, K-Ras, K-Ras 2, KI-RAS, KRAS1, KRAS2, NS, NS3, OES, RALD, RASK2, c-Ki-ras, c-Ki-ras2)
  Tag / fusion protein: His6-MBP-tev (N terminal on insert)
  Cloning method: Gateway Cloning
Terms and licenses: Academic/Nonprofit Terms; Industry Terms: Not Available to Industry
How to cite: R989-X29-636: His6-MBP-tev-G-Hs.KRAS4b(1-188) G12V was a gift from Dominic Esposito (Addgene plasmid # 159556 ; http://n2t.net/addgene:159556 ; RRID:Addgene_159556)
