[The description below was written by a language model from this plasmid's Addgene catalogue record and pLannotate feature annotations shown in this document.]
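Description:
R989-X29-636 is a baculovirus transfer (donor) plasmid built on the pDest-636 Gateway destination backbone for producing human KRAS4b carrying the oncogenic G12V substitution in insect cells. It is maintained in E. coli as a high-copy plasmid through a ColE1/pUC-type origin with ampicillin resistance (β-lactamase), and it also carries an f1 phage origin. The expression cassette lies between the Tn7L and Tn7R ends of a mini-Tn7 element together with a gentamicin resistance gene driven by the integron Pc promoter. This is the arrangement used for site-specific transposition of a cassette into a baculovirus bacmid, with gentamicin marking the transposed segment.

Expression is driven by the Autographa californica polyhedrin promoter, a very late baculoviral promoter, and terminated by an SV40 polyadenylation signal. The open reading frame encodes an N-terminal His6 tag followed by a cytosolic (signal-sequence-free) E. coli maltose binding protein. Next come an attB1 recombination scar left by Gateway cloning, a TEV protease recognition site, and KRAS4b residues 1–188 with G12V, with attB2 following the coding sequence. The His6 and MBP moieties support affinity purification and solubility, and, as the construct name indicates, TEV cleavage releases KRAS with a single extra N-terminal glycine. A p10 promoter is also annotated in the opposite orientation near the gentamicin cassette, with no recombinant insert assigned to it in the feature table.

The stated purpose is baculovirus-based protein expression. The associated publication concerns high-yield production of farnesylated and methylated KRAS4b for biophysical studies of prenylated protein–lipid interactions, consistent with the retention of the C-terminal region through residue 188.
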