Features (pLannotate 1.2.2; 21 found; start..end, strand, type, name):
      1..92      +  promoter       polyhedrin promoter: polh from Autographa californica; promoter for the baculovirus polyhedrin gene
    146..163     +  CDS            7xHis (fragment): 6xHis affinity tag
    167..1264    +  CDS            MBP: maltose binding protein from E. coli; malE (mutated); This version of the gene does not encode a signal sequence, so MBP will remain in the cytosol.
   1284..1301    +  protein_bind   attB1 (fragment): mutant version of attB; core recombination site for the Gateway® BP reaction BP Clonase™
   1307..1323    +  CDS            TEV site (fragment): tobacco etch virus (TEV) protease recognition and cleavage site
   1328..1894    +  CDS            K-Ras (G12V): human oncoprotein generated by the G12V mutation in the small GTPase K-Ras
   1899..1916    -  protein_bind   attB2 (fragment): mutant version of attB; core recombination site for the Gateway® BP reaction BP Clonase™
   1956..2039    +  CDS            large T antigen (fragment): large T antigen from SV40 (simian virus 40)
   2062..2196    +  polyA_signal   SV40 poly(A) signal: SV40 polyadenylation signal
   2225..2390    -  mobile_element Tn7L: mini-Tn7 element (left end of the Tn7 transposon) Tn7
   2553..2569    +  CDS            lacZα (fragment): LacZα fragment of β-galactosidase; lacZ fragment
   2574..3028    +  rep_origin     f1 ori (sequence partly withheld): f1 bacteriophage origin of replication; arrow indicates direction of (+) strand synthesis
   3054..3158    +  promoter       AmpR promoter: bla
   3159..4019    +  CDS            AmpR: β-lactamase; bla; confers resistance to ampicillin, carbenicillin, and related antibiotics
   4190..4778    +  rep_origin     ori: high-copy-number ColE1/pMB1/pBR322/pUC origin of replication
   4964..5015    -  misc_feature   bom (fragment): basis of mobility region from pBR322
   5083..5307    -  mobile_element Tn7R: mini-Tn7 element (right end of the Tn7 transposon) Tn7
   5374..5907    -  CDS            GmR: gentamycin acetyltransferase; aacC1; confers resistance to gentamycin
   6096..6124    -  promoter       Pc promoter: intI1 (promoter lies within the coding sequence); class 1 integron promoter
   6102..6494    -  CDS            YPR2_ECOLX: Protein predicted: Swiss-Prot protein existence level 4. From Escherichia coli.
   6487..6596    -  promoter       p10 promoter: baculovirus promoter for expression in insect cells
>Addgene plasmid #159556 | R989-X29-636: His6-MBP-tev-G-Hs.KRAS4b(1-188) G12V | addgene full sequence | sequence record 313170 | Addgene NGS Result
ATCATGGAGATAATTAAAATGATAACCATCTCGCAAATAAATAAGTATTTTACTGTTTTCGTAACAGTTT
TGTAATAAAAAAACCTATAAATATTCCGGATTATTCATACCGTCCCACCATCGGGCGCGGATCACCATGG
GATCCCATCACCATCACCATCACGGCAAAATCGAAGAAGGTAAACTGGTAATCTGGATTAACGGCGATAA
AGGCTATAACGGTCTCGCTGAAGTCGGTAAGAAATTCGAGAAAGATACCGGAATTAAAGTCACCGTTGAG
CATCCGGATAAACTGGAAGAGAAATTCCCACAGGTTGCGGCAACTGGCGATGGCCCTGACATTATCTTCT
GGGCACACGACCGCTTTGGTGGCTACGCTCAATCTGGCCTGTTGGCTGAAATCACCCCGGACAAAGCGTT
CCAGGACAAGCTGTATCCGTTTACCTGGGATGCCGTACGTTACAACGGCAAGCTGATTGCTTACCCGATC
GCTGTTGAAGCGTTATCGCTGATTTATAACAAAGATCTGCTGCCGAACCCGCCAAAAACCTGGGAAGAGA
TCCCGGCGCTGGATAAAGAACTGAAAGCGAAAGGTAAGAGCGCGCTGATGTTCAACCTGCAAGAACCGTA
CTTCACCTGGCCGCTGATTGCTGCTGACGGGGGTTATGCGTTCAAGTATGAAAACGGCAAGTACGACATT
AAAGACGTGGGCGTGGATAACGCTGGCGCGAAAGCGGGTCTGACCTTCCTGGTTGACCTGATTAAAAACA
AACACATGAATGCAGACACCGATTACTCCATCGCAGAAGCTGCCTTTAATAAAGGCGAAACAGCGATGAC
CATCAACGGCCCGTGGGCATGGTCCAACATCGACACCAGCAAAGTGAATTATGGTGTAACGGTACTGCCG
ACCTTCAAGGGTCAACCATCCAAACCGTTCGTTGGCGTGCTGAGCGCAGGTATTAACGCTGCCAGTCCGA
ACAAAGAGCTGGCAAAAGAGTTCCTCGAAAACTATCTGCTGACTGATGAAGGTCTGGAAGCGGTTAATAA
AGACAAACCGCTGGGTGCCGTAGCGCTGAAGTCTTACGAGGAAGAGTTGGCGAAAGATCCACGTATTGCC
GCCACCATGGAAAACGCCCAGAAAGGTGAAATCATGCCGAACATCCCGCAGATGTCCGCTTTCTGGTATG
CCGTGCGTACTGCGGTGATCAACGCCGCCAGCGGTCGTCAGACTGTCGATGAAGCCCTGAAAGACGCGCA
GACTAATTCGGGATCCTCGATCACAAGTTTGTACAAAAAAGTTGGCGAAAACCTGTACTTCCAAGGCATG
ACTGAATATAAACTTGTGGTAGTTGGAGCTGTTGGCGTAGGCAAGAGTGCCTTGACGATACAGCTAATTC
AGAATCATTTTGTGGACGAATATGATCCAACAATAGAGGATTCCTACAGGAAGCAAGTAGTAATTGATGG
AGAAACCTGTCTCTTGGATATTCTCGACACAGCAGGTCAAGAGGAGTACAGTGCAATGAGGGACCAGTAC
ATGAGGACTGGGGAGGGCTTTCTTTGTGTATTTGCCATAAATAATACTAAATCATTTGAAGATATTCACC
ATTATAGAGAACAAATTAAAAGAGTTAAGGACTCTGAAGATGTACCTATGGTCCTAGTAGGAAATAAATG
TGATTTGCCTTCTAGAACAGTAGACACAAAACAGGCTCAGGACTTAGCAAGAAGTTATGGAATTCCTTTT
ATTGAAACATCAGCAAAGACAAGACAGGGTGTTGATGATGCCTTCTATACATTAGTTCGAGAAATTCGAA
AACATAAAGAAAAGATGAGCAAAGATGGTAAAAAGAAGAAAAAGAAGTCAAAGACAAAGTGTGTAATTAT
GTAATCAACTTTCTTGTACAAAGTGGTGATCGAGCTAGCTAGAAGCTTGTCGAGAAGTACTAGAGGATCA
TAATCAGCCATACCACATTTGTAGAGGTTTTACTTGCTTTAAAAAACCTCCCACACCTCCCCCTGAACCT
GAAACATAAAATGAATGCAATTGTTGTTGTTAACTTGTTTATTGCAGCTTATAATGGTTACAAATAAAGC
AATAGCATCACAAATTTCACAAATAAAGCATTTTTTTCACTGCATTCTAGTTGTGGTTTGTCCAAACTCA
TCAATGTATCTTATCATGTCTGGATCTGATCACTGCTTGAGCCTAGGAGATCCGAACCAGATAAGTGAAA
TCTAGTTCCAAACTATTTTGTCATTTTTAATTTTCGTATTAGCTTACGACGCTACACCCAGTTCCCATCT
ATTTTGTCACTCTTCCCTAAATAATCCTTAAAAACTCCATTTCCACCCCTCCCAGTTCCCAACTATTTTG
TCCGCCCACAGCGGGGCATTTTTCTTCCTGTTATGTTTTTAATCAAACATCCTGCCAACTCCATGTGACA
AACCGTCATCTTCGGCTACTTTTTCTCTGTCACAGAATGAAAATTTTTCTGTCATCTCTTCGTTATTAAT
GTTTGTAATTGACTGAATATCAACGCTTATTTGCAGCCTGAATGGCGAATGGG
[124 nt withheld, positions 2574-2697]
C
[91 nt withheld, positions 2699-2789]
A
[49 nt withheld, positions 2791-2839]
CCTTTGACGTTGGAGTCCACGTTCTT
[37 nt withheld, positions 2866-2902]
ACCCTATCTCGGTCTATTCTTTTGATTTATAAGGGATTTTGCCGATTTCGGCCTATTGGTTAAAAAATGA
GCTGATTTAACAAAAATTTAACGCGAATTTTAACAAAATATTAACGCTTACAATTTAGGTGGCACTTTTC
GGGGAAATGTGCGCGGAACCCCTATTTGTTTATTTTTCTAAATACATTCAAATATGTATCCGCTCATGAG
ACAATAACCCTGATAAATGCTTCAATAATATTGAAAAAGGAAGAGTATGAGTATTCAACATTTCCGTGTC
GCCCTTATTCCCTTTTTTGCGGCATTTTGCCTTCCTGTTTTTGCTCACCCAGAAACGCTGGTGAAAGTAA
AAGATGCTGAAGATCAGTTGGGTGCACGAGTGGGTTACATCGAACTGGATCTCAACAGCGGTAAGATCCT
TGAGAGTTTTCGCCCCGAAGAACGTTTTCCAATGATGAGCACTTTTAAAGTTCTGCTATGTGGCGCGGTA
TTATCCCGTATTGACGCCGGGCAAGAGCAACTCGGTCGCCGCATACACTATTCTCAGAATGACTTGGTTG
AGTACTCACCAGTCACAGAAAAGCATCTTACGGATGGCATGACAGTAAGAGAATTATGCAGTGCTGCCAT
AACCATGAGTGATAACACTGCGGCCAACTTACTTCTGACAACGATCGGAGGACCGAAGGAGCTAACCGCT
TTTTTGCACAACATGGGGGATCATGTAACTCGCCTTGATCGTTGGGAACCGGAGCTGAATGAAGCCATAC
CAAACGACGAGCGTGACACCACGATGCCTGTAGCAATGGCAACAACGTTGCGCAAACTATTAACTGGCGA
ACTACTTACTCTAGCTTCCCGGCAACAATTAATAGACTGGATGGAGGCGGATAAAGTTGCAGGACCACTT
CTGCGCTCGGCCCTTCCGGCTGGCTGGTTTATTGCTGATAAATCTGGAGCCGGTGAGCGTGGGTCTCGCG
GTATCATTGCAGCACTGGGGCCAGATGGTAAGCCCTCCCGTATCGTAGTTATCTACACGACGGGGAGTCA
GGCAACTATGGATGAACGAAATAGACAGATCGCTGAGATAGGTGCCTCACTGATTAAGCATTGGTAACTG
TCAGACCAAGTTTACTCATATATACTTTAGATTGATTTAAAACTTCATTTTTAATTTAAAAGGATCTAGG
TGAAGATCCTTTTTGATAATCTCATGACCAAAATCCCTTAACGTGAGTTTTCGTTCCACTGAGCGTCAGA
CCCCGTAGAAAAGATCAAAGGATCTTCTTGAGATCCTTTTTTTCTGCGCGTAATCTGCTGCTTGCAAACA
AAAAAACCACCGCTACCAGCGGTGGTTTGTTTGCCGGATCAAGAGCTACCAACTCTTTTTCCGAAGGTAA
CTGGCTTCAGCAGAGCGCAGATACCAAATACTGTTCTTCTAGTGTAGCCGTAGTTAGGCCACCACTTCAA
GAACTCTGTAGCACCGCCTACATACCTCGCTCTGCTAATCCTGTTACCAGTGGCTGCTGCCAGTGGCGAT
AAGTCGTGTCTTACCGGGTTGGACTCAAGACGATAGTTACCGGATAAGGCGCAGCGGTCGGGCTGAACGG
GGGGTTCGTGCACACAGCCCAGCTTGGAGCGAACGACCTACACCGAACTGAGATACCTACAGCGTGAGCT
ATGAGAAAGCGCCACGCTTCCCGAAGGGAGAAAGGCGGACAGGTATCCGGTAAGCGGCAGGGTCGGAACA
GGAGAGCGCACGAGGGAGCTTCCAGGGGGAAACGCCTGGTATCTTTATAGTCCTGTCGGGTTTCGCCACC
TCTGACTTGAGCGTCGATTTTTGTGATGCTCGTCAGGGGGGCGGAGCCTATGGAAAAACGCCAGCAACGC
GGCCTTTTTACGGTTCCTGGCCTTTTGCTGGCCTTTTGCTCACATGTTCTTTCCTGCGTTATCCCCTGAT
TCTGTGGATAACCGTATTACCGCCTTTGAGTGAGCTGATACCGCTCGCCGCAGCCGAACGACCGAGCGCA
GCGAGTCAGTGAGCGAGGAAGCGGAAGAGCGCCTGATGCGGTATTTTCTCCTTACGCATCTGTGCGGTAT
TTCACACCGCATAGACCAGCCGCGTAACCTGGCAAAATCGGTTACGGTTGAGTAATAAATGGATGCCCTG
CGTAAGCGGGTGTGGGCGGACAATAAAGTCTTAAACTGAACAAAATAGATCTAAACTATGACAATAAAGT
CTTAAACTAGACAGAATAGTTGTAAACTGAAATCAGTCCAGTTATGCTGTGAAAAAGCATACTGGACTTT
TGTTATGGCTAAAGCAAACTCTTCATTTTCTGAAGTGCAAATTGCCCGTCGTATTAAAGAGGGGCGTGGC
CAAGGGCATGGTAAAGACTATATTCGCGGCGTTGTGACAATTTACCGAACAACTCCGCGGCCGGGAAGCC
GATCTCGGCTTGAACGAATTGTTAGGTGGCGGTACTTGGGTCGATATCAAAGTGCATCACTTCTTCCCGT
ATGCCCAACTTTGTATAGAGAGCCACTGCGGGATCGTCACCGTAATCTGCTTGCACGTAGATCACATAAG
CACCAAGCGCGTTGGCCTCATGCTTGAGGAGATTGATGAGCGCGGTGGCAATGCCCTGCCTCCGGTGCTC
GCCGGAGACTGCGAGATCATAGATATAGATCTCACTACGCGGCTGCTCAAACTTGGGCAGAACGTAAGCC
GCGAGAGCGCCAACAACCGCTTCTTGGTCGAAGGCAGCAAGCGCGATGAATGTCTTACTACGGAGCAAGT
TCCCGAGGTAATCGGAGTCCGGCTGATGTTGGGAGTAGGTGGCTACGTCTCCGAACTCACGACCGAAAAG
ATCAAGAGCAGCCCGCATGGATTTGACTTGGTCAGGGCCGAGCCTACATGTGCGAATGATGCCCATACTT
GAGCCACCTAACTTTGTTTTAGGGCGACTGCCCTGCTGCGTAACATCGTTGCTGCTGCGTAACATCGTTG
CTGCTCCATAACATCAAACATCGACCCACGGCGTAACGCGCTTGCTGCTTGGATGCCCGAGGCATAGACT
GTACAAAAAAACAGTCATAACAAGCCATGAAAACCGCCACTGCGCCGTTACCACCGCTGCGTTCGGTCAA
GGTTCTGGACCAGTTGCGTGAGCGCATACGCTACTTGCATTACAGTTTACGAACCGAACAGGCTTATGTC
AACTGGGTTCGTGCCTTCATCCGTTTCCACGGTGTGCGTCACCCGGCAACCTTGGGCAGCAGCGAAGTCG
AGGCATTTCTGTCCTGGCTGGCGAACGAGCGCAAGGTTTCGGTCTCCACGCATCGTCAGGCATTGGCGGC
CTTGCTGTTCTTCTACGGCAAGGTGCTGTGCACGGATCTGCCCTTGCTTCAGGAGATCGGTAGACCTCGG
CCGTCGCGGCGCTTGCCGGTGGTGCTGACCCCGGATGAAGTGGTTCGCATCCTCGGTTTTCTGGAAGGCG
AGCATCGTTTGTTCGCCCAGGACTCTAGCTATAGTTCTAGTGGTTGGCTACTCGAGATCCCGGGTGATCA
AGTCTTCGTCGAGTGATTGTAAATAAAATGTAATTTACAGTATAGTATTTTAATTAATATACAAATGATT
TGATAATAATTCTTATTTAACTATAATATATTGTGTTGGGTTGAATTAAAGGTCCGTATACTCCGGAATA
TTAATAG
